Addgene plasmid #166723: pGMC00006
Purpose: sgRNA against human ASNS
Depositing lab: Raj Chari. Depositing organization: Frederick National Laboratory. Publication: Metabolic plasticity of IDH1-mutant glioma cell lines is responsible for low sensitivity to glutaminase inhibition. Ruiz-Rodado V, Lita A, Dowdy T, Celiku O, Saldana AC, Wang H, Yang CZ, Chari R, Li A, Zhang W, Song H, Zhang M, Ahn S, Davis D, Chen X, Zhuang Z, Herold-Mende C, Walters KJ, Gilbert MR, Larion M. Cancer Metab. 2020 Oct 21;8:23. doi: 10.1186/s40170-020-00229-2. eCollection 2020. PubMed 33101674.
Backbone
  Vector backbone: Lenti-CRISPR-V2
  Vector type: Mammalian Expression, Lentiviral, CRISPR
  Selectable markers: Puromycin
Growth in bacteria
  Bacterial resistance: Ampicillin, 100 μg/mL
  Growth temperature: 37°C
  Growth strain: NEB Stable
  Copy number: High Copy
Gene/Insert
  Gene/Insert name: ASNS
  gRNA/shRNA sequence: GATCGAACTACTGCTGCCCA
  Species: H. sapiens (human)
  Entrez Gene: ASNS (a.k.a. ASNSD, TS11)
Terms and licenses: Academic/Nonprofit Terms; Industry Terms: Not Available to Industry
How to cite: pGMC00006 was a gift from Raj Chari (Addgene plasmid # 166723 ; http://n2t.net/addgene:166723 ; RRID:Addgene_166723)
