[The description below was written by a language model from this plasmid's Addgene catalogue record and pLannotate feature annotations shown in this document.]
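Description:
pGMC00006 is an all-in-one lentiviral CRISPR plasmid built on the Lenti-CRISPR-V2 backbone that carries a single guide RNA directed against human ASNS (asparagine synthetase). It is about 13 kb and is propagated in E. coli through a high-copy ColE1/pUC-type origin with ampicillin selection from the bla gene. An f1 origin is also present. The record lists a recombination-deficient strain as the growth host, a common choice for plasmids carrying repeated LTR sequences.

The transfer cassette follows a third-generation, self-inactivating design. A CMV enhancer/promoter replaces the U3 region upstream of a truncated HIV-1 5' LTR to drive genomic RNA production in packaging cells. This is followed by the Ψ packaging signal with a gag fragment, the RRE for Rev-dependent nuclear export, and the cPPT/CTS, which aids nuclear import. The cassette ends in a ΔU3 3' LTR. Within it, a human U6 RNA polymerase III promoter expresses the ASNS spacer fused to the Streptococcus pyogenes gRNA scaffold. An EF-1α core promoter drives S. pyogenes Cas9 followed by a puromycin N-acetyltransferase coding sequence. The feature table does not annotate the linker between these two, nor any epitope tags or nuclear localisation signals. A WPRE downstream enhances transcript expression. Outside the LTRs, the backbone retains an SV40/EM7-driven bleomycin/Zeocin resistance cassette, which would not be packaged into virus.

After packaging and transduction, puromycin selects for cells expressing both Cas9 and the guide, allowing targeted disruption of ASNS. The associated publication concerns metabolic plasticity in IDH1-mutant glioma cell lines and their sensitivity to glutaminase inhibition.
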