Features (pLannotate 1.2.2; 33 found; start..end, strand, type, name):
      1..380     +  enhancer       CMV enhancer: human cytomegalovirus immediate early enhancer
    381..580     +  promoter       CMV promoter: human cytomegalovirus (CMV) immediate early promoter
    598..778     +  LTR            5' LTR (truncated): truncated 5' long terminal repeat (LTR) from HIV-1
    825..950     +  misc_feature   HIV-1 Ψ: packaging signal of human immunodeficiency virus type 1
    934..1297    +  CDS            HIV-1 gag (fragment): gag protein from human immunodeficiency virus 1; gag
   1443..1676    +  misc_feature   RRE: The Rev response element (RRE) of HIV-1 allows for Rev-dependent mRNA export from the nucleus to the cytoplasm.
   2053..2153    +  CDS            Rev (fragment): human immunodeficiency virus 1 (HIV-1) Rev protein; rev; enhances nuclear export of unspliced and incompletely spliced viral mRNAs
   2203..2320    +  misc_feature   cPPT/CTS: central polypurine tract and central termination sequence of HIV-1
   2371..2611    +  promoter       U6 promoter: RNA polymerase III promoter for human U6 snRNA
   2641..2716    +  misc_RNA       gRNA scaffold: guide RNA scaffold for the Streptococcus pyogenes CRISPR/Cas9 system
   2734..2752    +  CDS            small t antigen (fragment): SV40 (simian virus 40) small t antigen
   2778..2989    +  promoter       EF-1α core promoter: core promoter for human elongation factor EF-1α
   3014..7117    +  CDS            Cas9: Cas9 (Csn1) endonuclease from the Streptococcus pyogenes Type II CRISPR/Cas system generates RNA-guided double strand breaks in DNA
   7255..7852    +  CDS            PuroR (fragment): puromycin N-acetyltransferase; pac from Streptomyces; confers resistance to puromycin
   7868..8456    +  misc_feature   WPRE: woodchuck hepatitis virus posttranscriptional regulatory element
   8507..8526    +  misc_feature   cPPT/CTS (fragment): central polypurine tract and central termination sequence of HIV-1
   8528..8761    +  LTR            3' LTR (ΔU3): self-inactivating 3' long terminal repeat (LTR) from HIV-1
   8793..9017    +  polyA_signal   bGH poly(A) signal: bovine growth hormone polyadenylation signal
   9021..9042    +  promoter       SV40 promoter (fragment): SV40 enhancer and early promoter
   9063..9491    +  rep_origin     f1 ori (sequence partly withheld): f1 bacteriophage origin of replication; arrow indicates direction of (+) strand synthesis
   9505..9834    +  promoter       SV40 promoter: SV40 enhancer and early promoter
   9882..9929    +  promoter       EM7 promoter: synthetic bacterial promoter&nbsp
   9948..10322   +  CDS            BleoR: antibiotic-binding protein; Sh ble from Streptoalloteichus hindustanus; confers resistance to bleomycin, phleomycin, and Zeocin™
  10332..10457   +  CDS            ble (fragment): BLE_KLEPN - Experimental evidence at protein level: Swiss-Prot protein existence level 1. Binding protein with a strong affinity to the bleomycin family of antibiotics. Binds to CL990; an antimitotic-antibiotic compound. From Klebsiella pneumoniae.
  10452..10573   +  polyA_signal   SV40 poly(A) signal: SV40 polyadenylation signal
  10644..10666   -  protein_bind   lac operator (fragment): The lac repressor binds to the lac operator to inhibit transcription in E. coli. This inhibition can be relieved by adding lactose or isopropyl-β-D-thiogalactopyranoside (IPTG). lac repressor encoded by lacI
  10670..10700   -  promoter       lac promoter: promoter for the E. coli lac operon
  10715..10736   -  protein_bind   CAP binding site: CAP binding activates transcription in the presence of cAMP. E. coli catabolite activator protein
  10749..10841   -  CDS            lacI (fragment): lac repressor; lacI; The lac repressor binds to the lac operator to inhibit transcription in E. coli. This inhibition can be relieved by adding lactose or isopropyl-β-D-thiogalactopyranoside (IPTG).
  11024..11612   -  rep_origin     ori: high-copy-number ColE1/pMB1/pBR322/pUC origin of replication
  11783..12643   -  CDS            AmpR: β-lactamase; bla; confers resistance to ampicillin, carbenicillin, and related antibiotics
  12644..12748   -  promoter       AmpR promoter: bla
  12807..12859   -  misc_feature   bom (fragment): basis of mobility region from pBR322
>Addgene plasmid #166723 | pGMC00006 | addgene full sequence | sequence record 334561 | Addgene NGS Result
GACATTGATTATTGACTAGTTATTAATAGTAATCAATTACGGGGTCATTAGTTCATAGCCCATATATGGA
GTTCCGCGTTACATAACTTACGGTAAATGGCCCGCCTGGCTGACCGCCCAACGACCCCCGCCCATTGACG
TCAATAATGACGTATGTTCCCATAGTAACGCCAATAGGGACTTTCCATTGACGTCAATGGGTGGAGTATT
TACGGTAAACTGCCCACTTGGCAGTACATCAAGTGTATCATATGCCAAGTACGCCCCCTATTGACGTCAA
TGACGGTAAATGGCCCGCCTGGCATTATGCCCAGTACATGACCTTATGGGACTTTCCTACTTGGCAGTAC
ATCTACGTATTAGTCATCGCTATTACCATGGTGATGCGGTTTTGGCAGTACATCAATGGGCGTGGATAGC
GGTTTGACTCACGGGGATTTCCAAGTCTCCACCCCATTGACGTCAATGGGAGTTTGTTTTGGCACCAAAA
TCAACGGGACTTTCCAAAATGTCGTAACAACTCCGCCCCATTGACGCAAATGGGCGGTAGGCGTGTACGG
TGGGAGGTCTATATAAGCAGCGCGTTTTGCCTGTACTGGGTCTCTCTGGTTAGACCAGATCTGAGCCTGG
GAGCTCTCTGGCTAACTAGGGAACCCACTGCTTAAGCCTCAATAAAGCTTGCCTTGAGTGCTTCAAGTAG
TGTGTGCCCGTCTGTTGTGTGACTCTGGTAACTAGAGATCCCTCAGACCCTTTTAGTCAGTGTGGAAAAT
CTCTAGCAGTGGCGCCCGAACAGGGACTTGAAAGCGAAAGGGAAACCAGAGGAGCTCTCTCGACGCAGGA
CTCGGCTTGCTGAAGCGCGCACGGCAAGAGGCGAGGGGCGGCGACTGGTGAGTACGCCAAAAATTTTGAC
TAGCGGAGGCTAGAAGGAGAGAGATGGGTGCGAGAGCGTCAGTATTAAGCGGGGGAGAATTAGATCGCGA
TGGGAAAAAATTCGGTTAAGGCCAGGGGGAAAGAAAAAATATAAATTAAAACATATAGTATGGGCAAGCA
GGGAGCTAGAACGATTCGCAGTTAATCCTGGCCTGTTAGAAACATCAGAAGGCTGTAGACAAATACTGGG
ACAGCTACAACCATCCCTTCAGACAGGATCAGAAGAACTTAGATCATTATATAATACAGTAGCAACCCTC
TATTGTGTGCATCAAAGGATAGAGATAAAAGACACCAAGGAAGCTTTAGACAAGATAGAGGAAGAGCAAA
ACAAAAGTAAGACCACCGCACAGCAAGCGGCCGCTGATCTTCAGACCTGGAGGAGGAGATATGAGGGACA
ATTGGAGAAGTGAATTATATAAATATAAAGTAGTAAAAATTGAACCATTAGGAGTAGCACCCACCAAGGC
AAAGAGAAGAGTGGTGCAGAGAGAAAAAAGAGCAGTGGGAATAGGAGCTTTGTTCCTTGGGTTCTTGGGA
GCAGCAGGAAGCACTATGGGCGCAGCGTCAATGACGCTGACGGTACAGGCCAGACAATTATTGTCTGGTA
TAGTGCAGCAGCAGAACAATTTGCTGAGGGCTATTGAGGCGCAACAGCATCTGTTGCAACTCACAGTCTG
GGGCATCAAGCAGCTCCAGGCAAGAATCCTGGCTGTGGAAAGATACCTAAAGGATCAACAGCTCCTGGGG
ATTTGGGGTTGCTCTGGAAAACTCATTTGCACCACTGCTGTGCCTTGGAATGCTAGTTGGAGTAATAAAT
CTCTGGAACAGATTTGGAATCACACGACCTGGATGGAGTGGGACAGAGAAATTAACAATTACACAAGCTT
AATACACTCCTTAATTGAAGAATCGCAAAACCAGCAAGAAAAGAATGAACAAGAATTATTGGAATTAGAT
AAATGGGCAAGTTTGTGGAATTGGTTTAACATAACAAATTGGCTGTGGTATATAAAATTATTCATAATGA
TAGTAGGAGGCTTGGTAGGTTTAAGAATAGTTTTTGCTGTACTTTCTATAGTGAATAGAGTTAGGCAGGG
ATATTCACCATTATCGTTTCAGACCCACCTCCCAACCCCGAGGGGACCCGACAGGCCCGAAGGAATAGAA
GAAGAAGGTGGAGAGAGAGACAGAGACAGATCCATTCGATTAGTGAACGGATCGGCACTGCGTGCGCCAA
TTCTGCAGACAAATGGCAGTATTCATCCACAATTTTAAAAGAAAAGGGGGGATTGGGGGGTACAGTGCAG
GGGAAAGAATAGTAGACATAATAGCAACAGACATACAAACTAAAGAATTACAAAAACAAATTACAAAAAT
TCAAAATTTTCGGGTTTATTACAGGGACAGCAGAGATCCAGTTTGGTTAATTAAGGTACCGAGGGCCTAT
TTCCCATGATTCCTTCATATTTGCATATACGATACAAGGCTGTTAGAGAGATAATTAGAATTAATTTGAC
TGTAAACACAAAGATATTAGTACAAAATACGTGACGTAGAAAGTAATAATTTCTTGGGTAGTTTGCAGTT
TTAAAATTATGTTTTAAAATGGACTATCATATGCTTACCGTAACTTGAAAGTATTTCGATTTCTTGGCTT
TATATATCTTGTGGAAAGGACGAAACACCGGATCGAACTACTGCTGCCCAGTTTTAGAGCTAGAAATAGC
AAGTTAAAATAAGGCTAGTCCGTTATCAACTTGAAAAAGTGGCACCGAGTCGGTGCTTTTTTGAATTCGC
TAGCTAGGTCTTGAAAGGAGTGGGAATTGGCTCCGGTGCCCGTCAGTGGGCAGAGCGCACATCGCCCACA
GTCCCCGAGAAGTTGGGGGGAGGGGTCGGCAATTGATCCGGTGCCTAGAGAAGGTGGCGCGGGGTAAACT
GGGAAAGTGATGTCGTGTACTGGCTCCGCCTTTTTCCCGAGGGTGGGGGAGAACCGTATATAAGTGCAGT
AGTCGCCGTGAACGTTCTTTTTCGCAACGGGTTTGCCGCCAGAACACAGGACCGGTTCTAGAGCGCTGCC
ACCATGGACAAGAAGTACAGCATCGGCCTGGACATCGGCACCAACTCTGTGGGCTGGGCCGTGATCACCG
ACGAGTACAAGGTGCCCAGCAAGAAATTCAAGGTGCTGGGCAACACCGACCGGCACAGCATCAAGAAGAA
CCTGATCGGAGCCCTGCTGTTCGACAGCGGCGAAACAGCCGAGGCCACCCGGCTGAAGAGAACCGCCAGA
AGAAGATACACCAGACGGAAGAACCGGATCTGCTATCTGCAAGAGATCTTCAGCAACGAGATGGCCAAGG
TGGACGACAGCTTCTTCCACAGACTGGAAGAGTCCTTCCTGGTGGAAGAGGATAAGAAGCACGAGCGGCA
CCCCATCTTCGGCAACATCGTGGACGAGGTGGCCTACCACGAGAAGTACCCCACCATCTACCACCTGAGA
AAGAAACTGGTGGACAGCACCGACAAGGCCGACCTGCGGCTGATCTATCTGGCCCTGGCCCACATGATCA
AGTTCCGGGGCCACTTCCTGATCGAGGGCGACCTGAACCCCGACAACAGCGACGTGGACAAGCTGTTCAT
CCAGCTGGTGCAGACCTACAACCAGCTGTTCGAGGAAAACCCCATCAACGCCAGCGGCGTGGACGCCAAG
GCCATCCTGTCTGCCAGACTGAGCAAGAGCAGACGGCTGGAAAATCTGATCGCCCAGCTGCCCGGCGAGA
AGAAGAATGGCCTGTTCGGAAACCTGATTGCCCTGAGCCTGGGCCTGACCCCCAACTTCAAGAGCAACTT
CGACCTGGCCGAGGATGCCAAACTGCAGCTGAGCAAGGACACCTACGACGACGACCTGGACAACCTGCTG
GCCCAGATCGGCGACCAGTACGCCGACCTGTTTCTGGCCGCCAAGAACCTGTCCGACGCCATCCTGCTGA
GCGACATCCTGAGAGTGAACACCGAGATCACCAAGGCCCCCCTGAGCGCCTCTATGATCAAGAGATACGA
CGAGCACCACCAGGACCTGACCCTGCTGAAAGCTCTCGTGCGGCAGCAGCTGCCTGAGAAGTACAAAGAG
ATTTTCTTCGACCAGAGCAAGAACGGCTACGCCGGCTACATTGACGGCGGAGCCAGCCAGGAAGAGTTCT
ACAAGTTCATCAAGCCCATCCTGGAAAAGATGGACGGCACCGAGGAACTGCTCGTGAAGCTGAACAGAGA
GGACCTGCTGCGGAAGCAGCGGACCTTCGACAACGGCAGCATCCCCCACCAGATCCACCTGGGAGAGCTG
CACGCCATTCTGCGGCGGCAGGAAGATTTTTACCCATTCCTGAAGGACAACCGGGAAAAGATCGAGAAGA
TCCTGACCTTCCGCATCCCCTACTACGTGGGCCCTCTGGCCAGGGGAAACAGCAGATTCGCCTGGATGAC
CAGAAAGAGCGAGGAAACCATCACCCCCTGGAACTTCGAGGAAGTGGTGGACAAGGGCGCTTCCGCCCAG
AGCTTCATCGAGCGGATGACCAACTTCGATAAGAACCTGCCCAACGAGAAGGTGCTGCCCAAGCACAGCC
TGCTGTACGAGTACTTCACCGTGTATAACGAGCTGACCAAAGTGAAATACGTGACCGAGGGAATGAGAAA
GCCCGCCTTCCTGAGCGGCGAGCAGAAAAAGGCCATCGTGGACCTGCTGTTCAAGACCAACCGGAAAGTG
ACCGTGAAGCAGCTGAAAGAGGACTACTTCAAGAAAATCGAGTGCTTCGACTCCGTGGAAATCTCCGGCG
TGGAAGATCGGTTCAACGCCTCCCTGGGCACATACCACGATCTGCTGAAAATTATCAAGGACAAGGACTT
CCTGGACAATGAGGAAAACGAGGACATTCTGGAAGATATCGTGCTGACCCTGACACTGTTTGAGGACAGA
GAGATGATCGAGGAACGGCTGAAAACCTATGCCCACCTGTTCGACGACAAAGTGATGAAGCAGCTGAAGC
GGCGGAGATACACCGGCTGGGGCAGGCTGAGCCGGAAGCTGATCAACGGCATCCGGGACAAGCAGTCCGG
CAAGACAATCCTGGATTTCCTGAAGTCCGACGGCTTCGCCAACAGAAACTTCATGCAGCTGATCCACGAC
GACAGCCTGACCTTTAAAGAGGACATCCAGAAAGCCCAGGTGTCCGGCCAGGGCGATAGCCTGCACGAGC
ACATTGCCAATCTGGCCGGCAGCCCCGCCATTAAGAAGGGCATCCTGCAGACAGTGAAGGTGGTGGACGA
GCTCGTGAAAGTGATGGGCCGGCACAAGCCCGAGAACATCGTGATCGAAATGGCCAGAGAGAACCAGACC
ACCCAGAAGGGACAGAAGAACAGCCGCGAGAGAATGAAGCGGATCGAAGAGGGCATCAAAGAGCTGGGCA
GCCAGATCCTGAAAGAACACCCCGTGGAAAACACCCAGCTGCAGAACGAGAAGCTGTACCTGTACTACCT
GCAGAATGGGCGGGATATGTACGTGGACCAGGAACTGGACATCAACCGGCTGTCCGACTACGATGTGGAC
CATATCGTGCCTCAGAGCTTTCTGAAGGACGACTCCATCGACAACAAGGTGCTGACCAGAAGCGACAAGA
ACCGGGGCAAGAGCGACAACGTGCCCTCCGAAGAGGTCGTGAAGAAGATGAAGAACTACTGGCGGCAGCT
GCTGAACGCCAAGCTGATTACCCAGAGAAAGTTCGACAATCTGACCAAGGCCGAGAGAGGCGGCCTGAGC
GAACTGGATAAGGCCGGCTTCATCAAGAGACAGCTGGTGGAAACCCGGCAGATCACAAAGCACGTGGCAC
AGATCCTGGACTCCCGGATGAACACTAAGTACGACGAGAATGACAAGCTGATCCGGGAAGTGAAAGTGAT
CACCCTGAAGTCCAAGCTGGTGTCCGATTTCCGGAAGGATTTCCAGTTTTACAAAGTGCGCGAGATCAAC
AACTACCACCACGCCCACGACGCCTACCTGAACGCCGTCGTGGGAACCGCCCTGATCAAAAAGTACCCTA
AGCTGGAAAGCGAGTTCGTGTACGGCGACTACAAGGTGTACGACGTGCGGAAGATGATCGCCAAGAGCGA
GCAGGAAATCGGCAAGGCTACCGCCAAGTACTTCTTCTACAGCAACATCATGAACTTTTTCAAGACCGAG
ATTACCCTGGCCAACGGCGAGATCCGGAAGCGGCCTCTGATCGAGACAAACGGCGAAACCGGGGAGATCG
TGTGGGATAAGGGCCGGGATTTTGCCACCGTGCGGAAAGTGCTGAGCATGCCCCAAGTGAATATCGTGAA
AAAGACCGAGGTGCAGACAGGCGGCTTCAGCAAAGAGTCTATCCTGCCCAAGAGGAACAGCGATAAGCTG
ATCGCCAGAAAGAAGGACTGGGACCCTAAGAAGTACGGCGGCTTCGACAGCCCCACCGTGGCCTATTCTG
TGCTGGTGGTGGCCAAAGTGGAAAAGGGCAAGTCCAAGAAACTGAAGAGTGTGAAAGAGCTGCTGGGGAT
CACCATCATGGAAAGAAGCAGCTTCGAGAAGAATCCCATCGACTTTCTGGAAGCCAAGGGCTACAAAGAA
GTGAAAAAGGACCTGATCATCAAGCTGCCTAAGTACTCCCTGTTCGAGCTGGAAAACGGCCGGAAGAGAA
TGCTGGCCTCTGCCGGCGAACTGCAGAAGGGAAACGAACTGGCCCTGCCCTCCAAATATGTGAACTTCCT
GTACCTGGCCAGCCACTATGAGAAGCTGAAGGGCTCCCCCGAGGATAATGAGCAGAAACAGCTGTTTGTG
GAACAGCACAAGCACTACCTGGACGAGATCATCGAGCAGATCAGCGAGTTCTCCAAGAGAGTGATCCTGG
CCGACGCTAATCTGGACAAAGTGCTGTCCGCCTACAACAAGCACCGGGATAAGCCCATCAGAGAGCAGGC
CGAGAATATCATCCACCTGTTTACCCTGACCAATCTGGGAGCCCCTGCCGCCTTCAAGTACTTTGACACC
ACCATCGACCGGAAGAGGTACACCAGCACCAAAGAGGTGCTGGACGCCACCCTGATCCACCAGAGCATCA
CCGGCCTGTACGAGACACGGATCGACCTGTCTCAGCTGGGAGGCGACAAGCGACCTGCCGCCACAAAGAA
GGCTGGACAGGCTAAGAAGAAGAAAGATTACAAAGACGATGACGATAAGGGATCCGGCGCAACAAACTTC
TCTCTGCTGAAACAAGCCGGAGATGTCGAAGAGAATCCTGGACCGACCGAGTACAAGCCCACGGTGCGCC
TCGCCACCCGCGACGACGTCCCCAGGGCCGTACGCACCCTCGCCGCCGCGTTCGCCGACTACCCCGCCAC
GCGCCACACCGTCGATCCGGACCGCCACATCGAGCGGGTCACCGAGCTGCAAGAACTCTTCCTCACGCGC
GTCGGGCTCGACATCGGCAAGGTGTGGGTCGCGGACGACGGCGCCGCGGTGGCGGTCTGGACCACGCCGG
AGAGCGTCGAAGCGGGGGCGGTGTTCGCCGAGATCGGCCCGCGCATGGCCGAGTTGAGCGGTTCCCGGCT
GGCCGCGCAGCAACAGATGGAAGGCCTCCTGGCGCCGCACCGGCCCAAGGAGCCCGCGTGGTTCCTGGCC
ACCGTCGGAGTCTCGCCCGACCACCAGGGCAAGGGTCTGGGCAGCGCCGTCGTGCTCCCCGGAGTGGAGG
CGGCCGAGCGCGCCGGGGTGCCCGCCTTCCTGGAGACCTCCGCGCCCCGCAACCTCCCCTTCTACGAGCG
GCTCGGCTTCACCGTCACCGCCGACGTCGAGGTGCCCGAAGGACCGCGCACCTGGTGCATGACCCGCAAG
CCCGGTGCCTGAACGCGTTAAGTCGACAATCAACCTCTGGATTACAAAATTTGTGAAAGATTGACTGGTA
TTCTTAACTATGTTGCTCCTTTTACGCTATGTGGATACGCTGCTTTAATGCCTTTGTATCATGCTATTGC
TTCCCGTATGGCTTTCATTTTCTCCTCCTTGTATAAATCCTGGTTGCTGTCTCTTTATGAGGAGTTGTGG
CCCGTTGTCAGGCAACGTGGCGTGGTGTGCACTGTGTTTGCTGACGCAACCCCCACTGGTTGGGGCATTG
CCACCACCTGTCAGCTCCTTTCCGGGACTTTCGCTTTCCCCCTCCCTATTGCCACGGCGGAACTCATCGC
CGCCTGCCTTGCCCGCTGCTGGACAGGGGCTCGGCTGTTGGGCACTGACAATTCCGTGGTGTTGTCGGGG
AAATCATCGTCCTTTCCTTGGCTGCTCGCCTGTGTTGCCACCTGGATTCTGCGCGGGACGTCCTTCTGCT
ACGTCCCTTCGGCCCTCAATCCAGCGGACCTTCCTTCCCGCGGCCTGCTGCCGGCTCTGCGGCCTCTTCC
GCGTCTTCGCCTTCGCCCTCAGACGAGTCGGATCTCCCTTTGGGCCGCCTCCCCGCGTCGACTTTAAGAC
CAATGACTTACAAGGCAGCTGTAGATCTTAGCCACTTTTTAAAAGAAAAGGGGGGACTGGAAGGGCTAAT
TCACTCCCAACGAAGACAAGATCTGCTTTTTGCTTGTACTGGGTCTCTCTGGTTAGACCAGATCTGAGCC
TGGGAGCTCTCTGGCTAACTAGGGAACCCACTGCTTAAGCCTCAATAAAGCTTGCCTTGAGTGCTTCAAG
TAGTGTGTGCCCGTCTGTTGTGTGACTCTGGTAACTAGAGATCCCTCAGACCCTTTTAGTCAGTGTGGAA
AATCTCTAGCAGGGCCCGTTTAAACCCGCTGATCAGCCTCGACTGTGCCTTCTAGTTGCCAGCCATCTGT
TGTTTGCCCCTCCCCCGTGCCTTCCTTGACCCTGGAAGGTGCCACTCCCACTGTCCTTTCCTAATAAAAT
GAGGAAATTGCATCGCATTGTCTGAGTAGGTGTCATTCTATTCTGGGGGGTGGGGTGGGGCAGGACAGCA
AGGGGGAGGATTGGGAAGACAATAGCAGGCATGCTGGGGATGCGGTGGGCTCTATGGCTTCTGAGGCGGA
AAGAACCAGCTGGGGCTCTAGGGGGTATCCCC
[124 nt withheld, positions 9063-9186]
C
[91 nt withheld, positions 9188-9278]
A
[49 nt withheld, positions 9280-9328]
CCTTTGACGTTGGAGTCCACGTTCTTT
[37 nt withheld, positions 9356-9392]
ACCCTATCTCGGTCTATTCTTTTGATTTATAAGGGATTTTGCCGATTTCGGCCTATTGGTTAAAAAATGA
GCTGATTTAACAAAAATTTAACGCGAATTAATTCTGTGGAATGTGTGTCAGTTAGGGTGTGGAAAGTCCC
CAGGCTCCCCAGCAGGCAGAAGTATGCAAAGCATGCATCTCAATTAGTCAGCAACCAGGTGTGGAAAGTC
CCCAGGCTCCCCAGCAGGCAGAAGTATGCAAAGCATGCATCTCAATTAGTCAGCAACCATAGTCCCGCCC
CTAACTCCGCCCATCCCGCCCCTAACTCCGCCCAGTTCCGCCCATTCTCCGCCCCATGGCTGACTAATTT
TTTTTATTTATGCAGAGGCCGAGGCCGCCTCTGCCTCTGAGCTATTCCAGAAGTAGTGAGGAGGCTTTTT
TGGAGGCCTAGGCTTTTGCAAAAAGCTCCCGGGAGCTTGTATATCCATTTTCGGATCTGATCAGCACGTG
TTGACAATTAATCATCGGCATAGTATATCGGCATAGTATAATACGACAAGGTGAGGAACTAAACCATGGC
CAAGTTGACCAGTGCCGTTCCGGTGCTCACCGCGCGCGACGTCGCCGGAGCGGTCGAGTTCTGGACCGAC
CGGCTCGGGTTCTCCCGGGACTTCGTGGAGGACGACTTCGCCGGTGTGGTCCGGGACGACGTGACCCTGT
TCATCAGCGCGGTCCAGGACCAGGTGGTGCCGGACAACACCCTGGCCTGGGTGTGGGTGCGCGGCCTGGA
CGAGCTGTACGCCGAGTGGTCGGAGGTCGTGTCCACGAACTTCCGGGACGCCTCCGGGCCGGCCATGACC
GAGATCGGCGAGCAGCCGTGGGGGCGGGAGTTCGCCCTGCGCGACCCGGCCGGCAACTGCGTGCACTTCG
TGGCCGAGGAGCAGGACTGACACGTGCTACGAGATTTCGATTCCACCGCCGCCTTCTATGAAAGGTTGGG
CTTCGGAATCGTTTTCCGGGACGCCGGCTGGATGATCCTCCAGCGCGGGGATCTCATGCTGGAGTTCTTC
GCCCACCCCAACTTGTTTATTGCAGCTTATAATGGTTACAAATAAAGCAATAGCATCACAAATTTCACAA
ATAAAGCATTTTTTTCACTGCATTCTAGTTGTGGTTTGTCCAAACTCATCAATGTATCTTATCATGTCTG
TATACCGTCGACCTCTAGCTAGAGCTTGGCGTAATCATGGTCATAGCTGTTTCCTGTGTGAAATTGTTAT
CCGCTCACAATTCCACACAACATACGAGCCGGAAGCATAAAGTGTAAAGCCTGGGGTGCCTAATGAGTGA
GCTAACTCACATTAATTGCGTTGCGCTCACTGCCCGCTTTCCAGTCGGGAAACCTGTCGTGCCAGCTGCA
TTAATGAATCGGCCAACGCGCGGGGAGAGGCGGTTTGCGTATTGGGCGCTCTTCCGCTTCCTCGCTCACT
GACTCGCTGCGCTCGGTCGTTCGGCTGCGGCGAGCGGTATCAGCTCACTCAAAGGCGGTAATACGGTTAT
CCACAGAATCAGGGGATAACGCAGGAAAGAACATGTGAGCAAAAGGCCAGCAAAAGGCCAGGAACCGTAA
AAAGGCCGCGTTGCTGGCGTTTTTCCATAGGCTCCGCCCCCCTGACGAGCATCACAAAAATCGACGCTCA
AGTCAGAGGTGGCGAAACCCGACAGGACTATAAAGATACCAGGCGTTTCCCCCTGGAAGCTCCCTCGTGC
GCTCTCCTGTTCCGACCCTGCCGCTTACCGGATACCTGTCCGCCTTTCTCCCTTCGGGAAGCGTGGCGCT
TTCTCATAGCTCACGCTGTAGGTATCTCAGTTCGGTGTAGGTCGTTCGCTCCAAGCTGGGCTGTGTGCAC
GAACCCCCCGTTCAGCCCGACCGCTGCGCCTTATCCGGTAACTATCGTCTTGAGTCCAACCCGGTAAGAC
ACGACTTATCGCCACTGGCAGCAGCCACTGGTAACAGGATTAGCAGAGCGAGGTATGTAGGCGGTGCTAC
AGAGTTCTTGAAGTGGTGGCCTAACTACGGCTACACTAGAAGAACAGTATTTGGTATCTGCGCTCTGCTG
AAGCCAGTTACCTTCGGAAAAAGAGTTGGTAGCTCTTGATCCGGCAAACAAACCACCGCTGGTAGCGGTG
GTTTTTTTGTTTGCAAGCAGCAGATTACGCGCAGAAAAAAAGGATCTCAAGAAGATCCTTTGATCTTTTC
TACGGGGTCTGACGCTCAGTGGAACGAAAACTCACGTTAAGGGATTTTGGTCATGAGATTATCAAAAAGG
ATCTTCACCTAGATCCTTTTAAATTAAAAATGAAGTTTTAAATCAATCTAAAGTATATATGAGTAAACTT
GGTCTGACAGTTACCAATGCTTAATCAGTGAGGCACCTATCTCAGCGATCTGTCTATTTCGTTCATCCAT
AGTTGCCTGACTCCCCGTCGTGTAGATAACTACGATACGGGAGGGCTTACCATCTGGCCCCAGTGCTGCA
ATGATACCGCGAGACCCACGCTCACCGGCTCCAGATTTATCAGCAATAAACCAGCCAGCCGGAAGGGCCG
AGCGCAGAAGTGGTCCTGCAACTTTATCCGCCTCCATCCAGTCTATTAATTGTTGCCGGGAAGCTAGAGT
AAGTAGTTCGCCAGTTAATAGTTTGCGCAACGTTGTTGCCATTGCTACAGGCATCGTGGTGTCACGCTCG
TCGTTTGGTATGGCTTCATTCAGCTCCGGTTCCCAACGATCAAGGCGAGTTACATGATCCCCCATGTTGT
GCAAAAAAGCGGTTAGCTCCTTCGGTCCTCCGATCGTTGTCAGAAGTAAGTTGGCCGCAGTGTTATCACT
CATGGTTATGGCAGCACTGCATAATTCTCTTACTGTCATGCCATCCGTAAGATGCTTTTCTGTGACTGGT
GAGTACTCAACCAAGTCATTCTGAGAATAGTGTATGCGGCGACCGAGTTGCTCTTGCCCGGCGTCAATAC
GGGATAATACCGCGCCACATAGCAGAACTTTAAAAGTGCTCATCATTGGAAAACGTTCTTCGGGGCGAAA
ACTCTCAAGGATCTTACCGCTGTTGAGATCCAGTTCGATGTAACCCACTCGTGCACCCAACTGATCTTCA
GCATCTTTTACTTTCACCAGCGTTTCTGGGTGAGCAAAAACAGGAAGGCAAAATGCCGCAAAAAAGGGAA
TAAGGGCGACACGGAAATGTTGAATACTCATACTCTTCCTTTTTCAATATTATTGAAGCATTTATCAGGG
TTATTGTCTCATGAGCGGATACATATTTGAATGTATTTAGAAAAATAAACAAATAGGGGTTCCGCGCACA
TTTCCCCGAAAAGTGCCACCTGACGTCGACGGATCGGGAGATCTCCCGATCCCCTATGGTGCACTCTCAG
TACAATCTGCTCTGATGCCGCATAGTTAAGCCAGTATCTGCTCCCTGCTTGTGTGTTGGAGGTCGCTGAG
TAGTGCGCGAGCAAAATTTAAGCTACAACAAGGCAAGGCTTGACCGACAATTGCATGAAGAATCTGCTTA
GGGTTAGGCGTTTTGCGCTGCTTCGCGATGTACGGGCCAGATATACGCGTT
